>Addgene plasmid #79137 | pMpGWB103-Citrine | depositor full sequence | sequence record 148044 | pMpGWB103-Citrine sequence 12002 bps
TTTCACGCCCTTTTAAATATCCGATTATTCTAATAAACGCTCTTTTCTCTTAGGTTTACCCGCCAATATA
TCCTGTCAAACACTGATAGTTTAAACTGAAGGCGGGAAACGACAATCTGATCCAAGCTCAAGCTGCTCTA
GCATTCGCCATTCAGGCTGCGCAACTGTTGGGAAGGGCGATCGGTGCGGGCCTCTTCGCTATTACGCCAG
CTGGCGAAAGGGGGATGTGCTGCAAGGCGATTAAGTTGGGTAACGCCAGGGTTTTCCCAGTCACGACGTT
GTAAAACGACGGCCAGTGCCAAGCTTGGCCCGGGCAAATGAGTCACACACATTGTTGAGAGACATATCAA
AATAACTCAATTGTAAGGTAAGTTGATAGATTTCCCAGTTAAATGCATTATTTTAACAATATTTGTATCT
CAAATTTTCAAAATCATATCAAATTTGCAGATCTTGATGATGATTCACAACTCTGTCTTCGATTTTTGAT
TGTTAACGGGTATCGATATTTGGGTAACTTAAAAAGAATTTGCTAAAGATCTTAAAAAACAGATTAAAAA
AACCTTTCAAAATAGCTAATCCTTTAAATCCGTTTCACAATATAATGCTCATTGATGATAATCGAAAAGA
TTCCATTTTAAAGTGCATATAAATTGCTTAATTATCTCTTTCTGTCTCGTAATATTTTGTTCTCTCCTAT
TGGATCGGACCCGCATCTTCTCGATCAGTTCACTATACTAATATTTGGTCAACTTCAAGAGAGATTAGAA
CTTCGTTCTCCAAAGTGTAAAGGCCGACAAGCAGAAAAGGAAACTTCAATCAGAAGCCTTCTAGGTTTTC
CCGCGTCCCAAAAAGCGAAGGGAGGACGGGGAGGACGGTGAGGCCAGAAGAAGAAAGCAACAGTAAAATC
TCATGTGATTGCGTGCATGTCATGGATCTATGGGATGCTAGTCCACCGTTTGGAAGTATGTGCAGAAGGA
GAAAGGCGCGGGAGGCCAAAAGCGACTTCGGCCACCTCTCTACTTTCTAGAAAGTTTGCTCGCAGCTTGT
AATAAGCGCGGAAAAGGTACTCGAAAAACCGGAGCAATCGGTGTGGTATCAGCAGTCGGGTTCGCTAAAC
CTACGTCTTCTTATTTTGGAATGTTAAATTGAAAGGGCGTGCCGGCCCTAAGCACGGACGATGTGACAGA
CGGAGGAGTGTGAGCAATTCGGATGACGATGCTGGCCGGCAGTCACGACAAAGAGTCCGAAGGGGCATGG
ACAGGGCAATATATAAATGGAAAAGAGGCTTTGAATATTCCTAACCCTTCGTCGTCGGCCTCCCAACTTG
CCCTCGCATGCTGAATTGGCCGCCTATCTGCGAATGGCCGGCCGCCGACCCTAAGTCGCAATAACTTGAA
CGGAGCCGATGCAAAGTCCTTATCGAACGCTCGTTATTATAAACGGGGCAGACCTAGGTATTTAATTATA
TCAAAACCCTCCGCAATTTCGCTAATCATTCCCTAATTTCTTCTACTTTGGCGTCTAGTGCTGTGGTCGC
GCTTGCTCTCAAAGCTCGCTGGGAGGCAGTGGAGCGTCTGGCTTAAAATCGATCGCCGCAACCCTAGAGT
TCCTTTCACTTCTTTCTCTCTTGCGTGGAGAGCATCGACATCGAAGAGCTGCATCTTGTCTTCTGGTATG
CGCCTTGTGCCCTCGTCTCTGTACGTCGTTACGATTGCTCGATATTGTGATTGTCTAGACCTGAAACCCG
ACTGGAGCTTTTACGTGGTGTCGATTGGGGCCTCGAGCGAGTGATTTTTTAGGTTCGTTTTAGCCAAGTA
CATCCCACTTTGGTCAGTCCTGTTATCTCGGTAAGGTGTTCAGTTCGGTCTCTGGTGCGGAGGTGCCTCG
TAAGTTTCCTGCATGATAGATTTGTCTATCCTTGACTTGAAGAGGAGTCGAAGGTCAGCGAGGTTGGCTG
TGTGCTATGGACGTCGGTGCTCCTTGGTTCCGTGCTTCTATGGGTGTTGCCTCAACAGTATTGATGTGCC
TGCAGAAAGGTTGACTAGAGTTATCAACAAGTTTGTACAAAAAAGCAGGCTCCATGGTGAGCAAGGGCGA
GGAGCTGTTCACCGGGGTGGTGCCCATCCTGGTCGAGCTGGACGGCGACGTAAACGGCCACAAGTTCAGC
GTGTCCGGCGAGGGCGAGGGCGATGCCACCTACGGCAAGCTGACCCTGAAGTTCATCTGCACCACCGGCA
AGCTGCCCGTGCCCTGGCCCACCCTCGTGACCACCTTCGGCTACGGCCTGATGTGCTTCGCCCGCTACCC
CGACCACATGAAGCAGCACGACTTCTTCAAGTCCGCCATGCCCGAAGGCTACGTCCAGGAGCGCACCATC
TTCTTCAAGGACGACGGCAACTACAAGACCCGCGCCGAGGTGAAGTTCGAGGGCGACACCCTGGTGAACC
GCATCGAGCTGAAGGGCATCGACTTCAAGGAGGACGGCAACATCCTGGGGCACAAGCTGGAGTACAACTA
CAACAGCCACAACGTCTATATCATGGCCGACAAGCAGAAGAACGGCATCAAGGTGAACTTCAAGATCCGC
CACAACATCGAGGACGGCAGCGTGCAGCTCGCCGACCACTACCAGCAGAACACCCCCATCGGCGACGGCC
CCGTGCTGCTGCCCGACAACCACTACCTGAGCTACCAGTCCGCCCTGAGCAAAGACCCCAACGAGAAGCG
CGATCACATGGTCCTGCTGGAGTTCGTGACCGCCGCCGGGATCACTCTCGGCATGGACGAGCTGTACAAG
TGAGACCCAGCTTTCTTGTACAAAGTGGTTGATAACAGCGCTTAGAGCTCGAATTTCCCCGATCGTTCAA
ACATTTGGCAATAAAGTTTCTTAAGATTGAATCCTGTTGCCGGTCTTGCGATGATTATCATATAATTTCT
GTTGAATTACGTTAAGCATGTAATAATTAACATGTAATGCATGACGTTATTTATGAGATGGGTTTTTATG
ATTAGAGTCCCGCAATTATACATTTAATACGCGATAGAAAACAAAATATAGCGCGCAAACTAGGATAAAT
TATCGCGCGCGGTGTCATCTATGTTACTAGAATCGGGAAATGGTTCCGGAACCAATTCGTAATCATGGTC
ATAGCTGTTTCCTGTGTGAAATTGTTATCCGCTCACAATTCCACACAACATACGAGCCGGAAGCATAAAG
TGTAAAGCCTGGGGTGCCTAATGAGTGAGCTAACTCACATTAGGCTGAATTAGGCGCGCCTATTTCTGAA
TTCAACACATTGCGGACGTTTTTAATGTACTGAATTAACGCCGAATTAATTCGGGGGATCTGGATTTTAG
TACTGGATTTTGGTTTTAGGAATTAGAAATTTTATTGATAGAAGTATTTTACAAATACAAATACATACTA
AGGGTTTCTTATATGCTCAACACATGAGCGAAACCCTATAGGAACCCTAATTCCCTTATCTGGGAACTAC
TCACACATTATTATGGAGAAACTCGAGCTTGTCGATCGACAGATCCCGGTCGGCATCTACTCTATTTCTT
TGCCCTCGGACGAGTGCTGGGGCGTCGGTTTCCACTATCGGCGAGTACTTCTACACAGCCATCGGTCCAG
ACGGCCGCGCTTCTGCGGGCGATTTGTGTACGCCCGACAGTCCCGGCTCCGGATCGGACGATTGCGTCGC
ATCGACCCTGCGCCCAAGCTGCATCATCGAAATTGCCGTCAACCAAGCTCTGATAGAGTTGGTCAAGACC
AATGCGGAGCATATACGCCCGGAGTCGTGGCGATCCTGCAAGCTCCGGATGCCTCCGCTCGAAGTAGCGC
GTCTGCTGCTCCATACAAGCCAACCACGGCCTCCAGAAGAAGATGTTGGCGACCTCGTATTGGGAATCCC
CGAACATCGCCTCGCTCCAGTCAATGACCGCTGTTATGCGGCCATTGTCCGTCAGGACATTGTTGGAGCC
GAAATCCGCGTGCACGAGGTGCCGGACTTCGGGGCAGTCCTCGGCCCAAAGCATCAGCTCATCGAGAGCC
TGCGCGACGGACGCACTGACGGTGTCGTCCATCACAGTTTGCCAGTGATACACATGGGGATCAGCAATCG
CGCATATGAAATCACGCCATGTAGTGTATTGACCGATTCCTTGCGGTCCGAATGGGCCGAACCCGCTCGT
CTGGCTAAGATCGGCCGCAGCGATCGCATCCATAGCCTCCGCGACCGGTTGTAGAACAGCGGGCAGTTCG
GTTTCAGGCAGGTCTTGCAACGTGACACCCTGTGAACGGCGGGAGATGCAATAGGTCAGGCTCTCGCTAA
ACTCCCCAATGTCAAGCACTTCCGGAATCGGGAGCGCGGCCGATGCAAAGTGCCGATAAACATAACGATC
TTTGTAGAAACCATCGGCGCAGCTATTTACCCGCAGGACATATCCACGCCCTCCTACATCGAAGCTGAAA
GCACGAGATTCTTCGCCCTCCGAGAGCTGCATCAGGTCGGAGACGCTGTCGAACTTTTCGATCAGAAACT
TCTCGACAGACGTCGCGGTGAGTTCAGGCTTTTTCATATCTCATTGCCCCCCGGATCTGCGAAAGCTCGA
GAGAGATAGATTTGTAGAGAGAGACTGGTGATTTCAGCGTGTCCTCTCCAAATGAAATGAACTTCCTTAT
ATAGAGGAAGGTCTTGCGAAGGATAGTGGGATTGTGCGTCATCCCTTACGTCAGTGGAGATATCACATCA
ATCCACTTGCTTTGAAGACGTGGTTGGAACGTCTTCTTTTTCCACGATGCTCCTCGTGGGTGGGGGTCCA
TCTTTGGGACCACTGTCGGCAGAGGCATCTTGAACGATAGCCTTTCCTTTATCGCAATGATGGCATTTGT
AGGTGCCACCTTCCTTTTCTACTGTCCTTTTGATGAAGTGACAGATAGCTGGGCAATGGAATCCGAGGAG
GTTTCCCGATATTACCCTTTGTTGAAAAGTCTCAATAGCCCTTTGGTCTTCTGAGACTGTATCTTTGATA
TTCTTGGAGTAGACGAGAGTGTCGTGCTCCACCATGTTCACATCAATCCACTTGCTTTGAAGACGTGGTT
GGAACGTCTTCTTTTTCCACGATGCTCCTCGTGGGTGGGGGTCCATCTTTGGGACCACTGTCGGCAGAGG
CATCTTGAACGATAGCCTTTCCTTTATCGCAATGATGGCATTTGTAGGTGCCACCTTCCTTTTCTACTGT
CCTTTTGATGAAGTGACAGATAGCTGGGCAATGGAATCCGAGGAGGTTTCCCGATATTACCCTTTGTTGA
AAAGTCTCAATAGCCCTTTGGTCTTCTGAGACTGTATCTTTGATATTCTTGGAGTAGACGAGAGTGTCGT
GCTCCACCATGTTGGCAAGCTGCTCTAGCCAATACGCAAACCGAATTCAGAAATAAATTCAGCCTAATTC
GGCGTTAATTCAGTACATTAAAAACGTCCGCAATGTGTTATTAAGTTGTCTAAGCGTCAATTTGTTTACA
CCACAATATATCCTGCCACCAGCCAGCCAACAGCTCCCCGACCGGCAGCTCGGCACAAAATCACCACTCG
ATACAGGCAGCCCATCAGTCCGGGACGGCGTCAGCGGGAGAGCCGTTGTAAGGCGGCAGACTTTGCTCAT
GTTACCGATGCTATTCGGAAGAACGGCAACTAAGCTGCCGGGTTTGAAACACGGATGATCTCGCGGAGGG
TAGCATGTTGATTGTAACGATGACAGAGCGTTGCTGCCTGTGATCAATTCGGGCACGAACCCAGTGGACA
TAAGCCTGTTCGGTTCGTAAGCTGTAATGCAAGTAGCGTATGCGCTCACGCAACTGGTCCAGAACCTTGA
CCGAACGCAGCGGTGGTAACGGCGCAGTGGCGGTTTTCATGGCTTGTTATGACTGTTTTTTTGGGGTACA
GTCTATGCCTCGGGCATCCAAGCAGCAAGCGCGTTACGCCGTGGGTCGATGTTTGATGTTATGGAGCAGC
AACGATGTTACGCAGCAGGGCAGTCGCCCTAAAACAAAGTTAAACATCATGGGGGAAGCGGTGATCGCCG
AAGTATCGACTCAACTATCAGAGGTAGTTGGCGTCATCGAGCGCCATCTCGAACCGACGTTGCTGGCCGT
ACATTTGTACGGCTCCGCAGTGGATGGCGGCCTGAAGCCACACAGTGATATTGATTTGCTGGTTACGGTG
ACCGTAAGGCTTGATGAAACAACGCGGCGAGCTTTGATCAACGACCTTTTGGAAACTTCGGCTTCCCCTG
GAGAGAGCGAGATTCTCCGCGCTGTAGAAGTCACCATTGTTGTGCACGACGACATCATTCCGTGGCGTTA
TCCAGCTAAGCGCGAACTGCAATTTGGAGAATGGCAGCGCAATGACATTCTTGCAGGTATCTTCGAGCCA
GCCACGATCGACATTGATCTGGCTATCTTGCTGACAAAAGCAAGAGAACATAGCGTTGCCTTGGTAGGTC
CAGCGGCGGAGGAACTCTTTGATCCGGTTCCTGAACAGGATCTATTTGAGGCGCTAAATGAAACCTTAAC
GCTATGGAACTCGCCGCCCGACTGGGCTGGCGATGAGCGAAATGTAGTGCTTACGTTGTCCCGCATTTGG
TACAGCGCAGTAACCGGCAAAATCGCGCCGAAGGATGTCGCTGCCGACTGGGCAATGGAGCGCCTGCCGG
CCCAGTATCAGCCCGTCATACTTGAAGCTAGACAGGCTTATCTTGGACAAGAAGAAGATCGCTTGGCCTC
GCGCGCAGATCAGTTGGAAGAATTTGTCCACTACGTGAAAGGCGAGATCACCAAGGTAGTCGGCAAATAA
TGTCTAGCTAGAAATTCGTTCAAGCCGACGCCGCTTCGCGGCGCGGCTTAACTCAAGCGTTAGATGCACT
AAGCACATAATTGCTCACAGCCAAACTATCAGGTCAAGTCTGCTTTTATTATTTTTAAGCGTGCATAATA
AGCCCTACACAAATTGGGAGATATATCATGCATGACCAAAATCCCTTAACGTGAGTTTTCGTTCCACTGA
GCGTCAGACCCCGTAGAAAAGATCAAAGGATCTTCTTGAGATCCTTTTTTTCTGCGCGTAATCTGCTGCT
TGCAAACAAAAAAACCACCGCTACCAGCGGTGGTTTGTTTGCCGGATCAAGAGCTACCAACTCTTTTTCC
GAAGGTAACTGGCTTCAGCAGAGCGCAGATACCAAATACTGTCCTTCTAGTGTAGCCGTAGTTAGGCCAC
CACTTCAAGAACTCTGTAGCACCGCCTACATACCTCGCTCTGCTAATCCTGTTACCAGTGGCTGCTGCCA
GTGGCGATAAGTCGTGTCTTACCGGGTTGGACTCAAGACGATAGTTACCGGATAAGGCGCAGCGGTCGGG
CTGAACGGGGGGTTCGTGCACACAGCCCAGCTTGGAGCGAACGACCTACACCGAACTGAGATACCTACAG
CGTGAGCTATGAGAAAGCGCCACGCTTCCCGAAGGGAGAAAGGCGGACAGGTATCCGGTAAGCGGCAGGG
TCGGAACAGGAGAGCGCACGAGGGAGCTTCCAGGGGGAAACGCCTGGTATCTTTATAGTCCTGTCGGGTT
TCGCCACCTCTGACTTGAGCGTCGATTTTTGTGATGCTCGTCAGGGGGGCGGAGCCTATGGAAAAACGCC
AGCAACGCGGCCTTTTTACGGTTCCTGGCCTTTTGCTGGCCTTTTGCTCACATGTTCTTTCCTGCGTTAT
CCCCTGATTCTGTGGATAACCGTATTACCGCCTTTGAGTGAGCTGATACCGCTCGCCGCAGCCGAACGAC
CGAGCGCAGCGAGTCAGTGAGCGAGGAAGCGGAAGAGCGCCTGATGCGGTATTTTCTCCTTACGCATCTG
TGCGGTATTTCACACCGCATATGGTGCACTCTCAGTACAATCTGCTCTGATGCCGCATAGTTAAGCCAGT
ATACACTCCGCTATCGCTACGTGACTGGGTCATGGCTGCGCCCCGACACCCGCCAACACCCGCTGACGCG
CCCTGACGGGCTTGTCTGCTCCCGGCATCCGCTTACAGACAAGCTGTGACCGTCTCCGGGAGCTGCATGT
GTCAGAGGTTTTCACCGTCATCACCGAAACGCGCGAGGCAGGGTGCCTTGATGTGGGCGCCGGCGGTCGA
GTGGCGACGGCGCGGCTTGTCCGCGCCCTGGTAGATTGCCTGGCCGTAGGCCAGCCATTTTTGAGCGGCC
AGCGGCCGCGATAGGCCGACGCGAAGCGGCGGGGCGTAGGGAGCGCAGCGACCGAAGGGTAGGCGCTTTT
TGCAGCTCTTCGGCTGTGCGCTGGCCAGACAGTTATGCACAGGCCAGGCGGGTTTTAAGAGTTTTAATAA
GTTTTAAAGAGTTTTAGGCGGAAAAATCGCCTTTTTTCTCTTTTATATCAGTCACTTACATGTGTGACCG
GTTCCCAATGTACGGCTTTGGGTTCCCAATGTACGGGTTCCGGTTCCCAATGTACGGCTTTGGGTTCCCA
ATGTACGTGCTATCCACAGGAAAGAGACCTTTTCGACCTTTTTCCCCTGCTAGGGCAATTTGCCCTAGCA
TCTGCTCCGTACATTAGGAACCGGCGGATGCTTCGCCCTCGATCAGGTTGCGGTAGCGCATGACTAGGAT
CGGGCCAGCCTGCCCCGCCTCCTCCTTCAAATCGTACTCCGGCAGGTCATTTGACCCGATCAGCTTGCGC
ACGGTGAAACAGAACTTCTTGAACTCTCCGGCGCTGCCACTGCGTTCGTAGATCGTCTTGAACAACCATC
TGGCTTCTGCCTTGCCTGCGGCGCGGCGTGCCAGGCGGTAGAGAAAACGGCCGATGCCGGGATCGATCAA
AAAGTAATCGGGGTGAACCGTCAGCACGTCCGGGTTCTTGCCTTCTGTGATCTCGCGGTACATCCAATCA
GCTAGCTCGATCTCGATGTACTCCGGCCGCCCGGTTTCGCTCTTTACGATCTTGTAGCGGCTAATCAAGG
CTTCACCCTCGGATACCGTCACCAGGCGGCCGTTCTTGGCCTTCTTCGTACGCTGCATGGCAACGTGCGT
GGTGTTTAACCGAATGCAGGTTTCTACCAGGTCGTCTTTCTGCTTTCCGCCATCGGCTCGCCGGCAGAAC
TTGAGTACGTCCGCAACGTGTGGACGGAACACGCGGCCGGGCTTGTCTCCCTTCCCTTCCCGGTATCGGT
TCATGGATTCGGTTAGATGGGAAACCGCCATCAGTACCAGGTCGTAATCCCACACACTGGCCATGCCGGC
CGGCCCTGCGGAAACCTCTACGTGCCCGTCTGGAAGCTCGTAGCGGATCACCTCGCCAGCTCGTCGGTCA
CGCTTCGACAGACGGAAAACGGCCACGTCCATGATGCTGCGACTATCGCGGGTGCCCACGTCATAGAGCA
TCGGAACGAAAAAATCTGGTTGCTCGTCGCCCTTGGGCGGCTTCCTAATCGACGGCGCACCGGCTGCCGG
CGGTTGCCGGGATTCTTTGCGGATTCGATCAGCGGCCGCTTGCCACGATTCACCGGGGCGTGCTTCTGCC
TCGATGCGTTGCCGCTGGGCGGCCTGCGCGGCCTTCAACTTCTCCACCAGGTCATCACCCAGCGCCGCGC
CGATTTGTACCGGGCCGGATGGTTTGCGACCGCTCACGCCGATTCCTCGGGCTTGGGGGTTCCAGTGCCA
TTGCAGGGCCGGCAGACAACCCAGCCGCTTACGCCTGGCCAACCGCCCGTTCCTCCACACATGGGGCATT
CCACGGCGTCGGTGCCTGGTTGTTCTTGATTTTCCATGCCGCCTCCTTTAGCCGCTAAAATTCATCTACT
CATTTATTCATTTGCTCATTTACTCTGGTAGCTGCGCGATGTATTCAGATAGCAGCTCGGTAATGGTCTT
GCCTTGGCGTACCGCGTACATCTTCAGCTTGGTGTGATCCTCCGCCGGCAACTGAAAGTTGACCCGCTTC
ATGGCTGGCGTGTCTGCCAGGCTGGCCAACGTTGCAGCCTTGCTGCTGCGTGCGCTCGGACGGCCGGCAC
TTAGCGTGTTTGTGCTTTTGCTCATTTTCTCTTTACCTCATTAACTCAAATGAGTTTTGATTTAATTTCA
GCGGCCAGCGCCTGGACCTCGCGGGCAGCGTCGCCCTCGGGTTCTGATTCAAGAACGGTTGTGCCGGCGG
CGGCAGTGCCTGGGTAGCTCACGCGCTGCGTGATACGGGACTCAAGAATGGGCAGCTCGTACCCGGCCAG
CGCCTCGGCAACCTCACCGCCGATGCGCGTGCCTTTGATCGCCCGCGACACGACAAAGGCCGCTTGTAGC
CTTCCATCCGTGACCTCAATGCGCTGCTTAACCAGCTCCACCAGGTCGGCGGTGGCCCATATGTCGTAAG
GGCTTGGCTGCACCGGAATCAGCACGAAGTCGGCTGCCTTGATCGCGGACACAGCCAAGTCCGCCGCCTG
GGGCGCTCCGTCGATCACTACGAAGTCGCGCCGGCCGATGGCCTTCACGTCGCGGTCAATCGTCGGGCGG
TCGATGCCGACAACGGTTAGCGGTTGATCTTCCCGCACGGCCGCCCAATCGCGGGCACTGCCCTGGGGAT
CGGAATCGACTAACAGAACATCGGCCCCGGCGAGTTGCAGGGCGCGGGCTAGATGGGTTGCGATGGTCGT
CTTGCCTGACCCGCCTTTCTGGTTAAGTACAGCGATAACCTTCATGCGTTCCCCTTGCGTATTTGTTTAT
TTACTCATCGCATCATATACGCAGCGACCGCATGACGCAAGCTGTTTTACTCAAATACACATCACCTTTT
TAGACGGCGGCGCTCGGTTTCTTCAGCGGCCAAGCTGGCCGGCCAGGCCGCCAGCTTGGCATCAGACAAA
CCGGCCAGGATTTCATGCAGCCGCACGGTTGAGACGTGCGCGGGCGGCTCGAACACGTACCCGGCCGCGA
TCATCTCCGCCTCGATCTCTTCGGTAATGAAAAACGGTTCGTCCTGGCCGTCCTGGTGCGGTTTCATGCT
TGTTCCTCTTGGCGTTCATTCTCGGCGGCCGCCAGGGCGTCGGCCTCGGTCAATGCGTCCTCACGGAAGG
CACCGCGCCGCCTGGCCTCGGTGGGCGTCACTTCCTCGCTGCGCTCAAGTGCGCGGTACAGGGTCGAGCG
ATGCACGCCAAGCAGTGCAGCCGCCTCTTTCACGGTGCGGCCTTCCTGGTCGATCAGCTCGCGGGCGTGC
GCGATCTGTGCCGGGGTGAGGGTAGGGCGGGGGCCAAACTTCACGCCTCGGGCCTTGGCGGCCTCGCGCC
CGCTCCGGGTGCGGTCGATGATTAGGGAACGCTCGAACTCGGCAATGCCGGCGAACACGGTCAACACCAT
GCGGCCGGCCGGCGTGGTGGTGTCGGCCCACGGCTCTGCCAGGCTACGCAGGCCCGCGCCGGCCTCCTGG
ATGCGCTCGGCAATGTCCAGTAGGTCGCGGGTGCTGCGGGCCAGGCGGTCTAGCCTGGTCACTGTCACAA
CGTCGCCAGGGCGTAGGTGGTCAAGCATCCTGGCCAGCTCCGGGCGGTCGCGCCTGGTGCCGGTGATCTT
CTCGGAAAACAGCTTGGTGCAGCCGGCCGCGTGCAGTTCGGCCCGTTGGTTGGTCAAGTCCTGGTCGTCG
GTGCTGACGCGGGCATAGCCCAGCAGGCCAGCGGCGGCGCTCTTGTTCATGGCGTAATGTCTCCGGTTCT
AGTCGCAAGTATTCTACTTTATGCGACTAAAACACGCGACAAGAAAACGCCAGGAAAAGGGCAGGGCGGC
AGCCTGTCGCGTAACTTAGGACTTGTGCGACATGTCGTTTTCAGAAGACGGCTGCACTGAACGTCAGAAG
CCGACTGCACTATAGCAGCGGAGGGGTTGGATCAAAGTACTTTGATCCCGAGGGGAACCCTGTGGTTGGC
ATGCACATACAAATGGACGAACGGATAAACCT
Features (pLannotate 1.2.2; 23 found; start..end, strand, type, name):
     54..78      -  misc_feature   RB T-DNA repeat: right border repeat from nopaline C58 T-DNA
    144..298     -  CDS            lacZα (fragment): LacZα fragment of β-galactosidase; lacZ fragment
   2057..2081    +  protein_bind   attB1: mutant version of attB; recombination site for the Gateway® BP reaction BP Clonase™
   2084..2800    +  CDS            Citrine: Citrine is a basic (constitutively fluorescent) yellow fluorescent protein published in 2001, derived from Aequorea victoria. It has moderate acid sensitivity.
   2805..2829    -  protein_bind   attB2: mutant version of attB; recombination site for the Gateway® BP reaction BP Clonase™
   2861..3111    +  terminator     NOS terminator: nopaline synthase terminator and poly(A) signal
   3170..3192    -  protein_bind   lac operator (fragment): The lac repressor binds to the lac operator to inhibit transcription in E. coli. This inhibition can be relieved by adding lactose or isopropyl-β-D-thiogalactopyranoside (IPTG). lac repressor encoded by lacI
   3196..3226    -  promoter       lac promoter: promoter for the E. coli lac operon
   3241..3262    -  protein_bind   CAP binding site: CAP binding activates transcription in the presence of cAMP. E. coli catabolite activator protein
   3347..3521    -  polyA_signal   CaMV poly(A) signal: cauliflower mosaic virus polyadenylation signal
   3562..4587    -  CDS            HygR: hygromycin B phosphotransferase confers resistance to hygromycin
   4654..5329    -  promoter       CaMV 35S promoter (enhanced): cauliflower mosaic virus 35S promoter with a duplicated enhancer region
   5524..5548    -  misc_feature   LB T-DNA repeat: left border repeat from nopaline C58 T-DNA
   5807..5830    +  promoter       Pc promoter (fragment): intI1 (promoter lies within the coding sequence); class 1 integron promoter
   6006..6062    +  CDS            GmR (fragment): gentamycin acetyltransferase; aacC1; confers resistance to gentamycin
   6073..6860    +  CDS            SmR (fragment): aminoglycoside adenylyltransferase (Murphy, 1985); aadA; confers resistance to spectinomycin and streptomycin
   7106..7694    +  rep_origin     ori: high-copy-number ColE1/pMB1/pBR322/pUC origin of replication
   7880..8020    -  misc_feature   bom: basis of mobility region from pBR322
   8122..8161    -  CDS            rop (fragment): Rop protein, which maintains plasmids at low copy number; rop
   8364..8558    -  rep_origin     pVS1 oriV: origin of replication for the Pseudomonas plasmid pVS1 (Heeb et al., 2000)
   8624..9697    -  CDS            pVS1 RepA: replication protein from the Pseudomonas plasmid pVS1 (Heeb et al., 2000)
  10126..10755   -  CDS            pVS1 StaA: stability protein from the Pseudomonas plasmid pVS1 (Heeb et al., 2000)
  11315..11716   -  CDS            Y4CG_SINFN (fragment): Protein inferred from homology: Swiss-Prot protein existence level 3. From Sinorhizobium fredii (strain NBRC 101917 / NGR234).
