[The description below was written by a language model from this plasmid's Addgene catalogue record and pLannotate feature annotations shown in this document.]
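Description:
pMpGWB103-Citrine is a binary T-DNA vector for Agrobacterium-mediated transformation of the liverwort Marchantia polymorpha, built by Gateway recombination of a Citrine coding sequence into the pMpGWB103 destination backbone. The plasmid is about 12 kb. It carries a ColE1/pBR322-type origin with the bom mobility region for propagation in E. coli, together with the pVS1 origin, RepA replication protein and StaA stability protein that allow stable maintenance in Agrobacterium. Bacterial selection is by spectinomycin, conferred by the aadA aminoglycoside adenylyltransferase gene located outside the T-DNA.

Between the nopaline-type right and left border repeats lie two plant expression units. The first holds the 717 bp Citrine open reading frame, a yellow fluorescent protein derived from Aequorea victoria GFP, flanked by attB1 and attB2 sites left by the Gateway reaction and followed by the NOS terminator and polyadenylation signal. The catalogue entry gives the MpEF1a promoter as the driver. The automated feature table does not annotate this promoter, but an unannotated stretch of roughly 1.7 kb upstream of attB1 is consistent with its presence. The second unit, in the opposite orientation near the left border, is a hygromycin phosphotransferase gene under an enhanced CaMV 35S promoter with the CaMV poly(A) signal, which allows hygromycin selection of transformed plant tissue. Residual lacZα and lac promoter/operator fragments are remnants of the parental cloning vector.

Citrine is expressed here on its own rather than fused to another protein, so the construct serves as a fluorescent reporter or positive control for transformation. The associated work concerns a simplified Agrobacterium transformation method for Marchantia sporelings.
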