Addgene plasmid #79137: pMpGWB103-Citrine
Purpose: Binary vectors for expression of Citrine fluorescent protein in M. polymorpha
Depositing lab: Yutaka Kodama. Depositing organization: Utsunomiya University. Publication: AgarTrap: a simplified Agrobacterium-mediated transformation method for sporelings of the liverwort Marchantia polymorpha L. Tsuboyama S, Kodama Y. Plant Cell Physiol. 2014 Jan;55(1):229-36. doi: 10.1093/pcp/pct168. Epub 2013 Nov 19. PubMed 24259681.
Backbone
  Vector backbone: pMpGWB103
  Backbone manufacturer: Invitrogen
  Backbone size w/o insert (bp): 11282
  Total vector size (bp): 11999
  Vector type: Plant Expression
Growth in bacteria
  Bacterial resistance: Spectinomycin, 50 μg/mL
  Growth temperature: 37°C
  Growth strain: DH5alpha
  Copy number: Unknown
Gene/Insert
  Gene/Insert name: Citrine
  Insert size (bp): 717
  Promoter: MpEF1a promoter
  Tag / fusion protein: Citrine
  Cloning method: Gateway Cloning
  Sequencing primers: 5′ GGGGACAAGTTTGTACAAAAAAGCAGGCTCCATGGTGAGCAAGGGCGAG; 3′ GGGGACCACTTTGTACAAGAAAGCTGGGTCTCACTTGTACAGCTCGTCC
Terms and licenses: Academic/Nonprofit Terms; Industry Terms: Not Available to Industry
How to cite: pMpGWB103-Citrine was a gift from Yutaka Kodama (Addgene plasmid # 79137 ; http://n2t.net/addgene:79137 ; RRID:Addgene_79137)
