>Addgene plasmid #79137 | pMpGWB103-Citrine | addgene partial sequence | sequence record 157259 | EGFP-N 5'-CGTCGCCGTCCAGCTCGACCAG-3'
CAGCTCCTCGCCCTTGCTCACCATGGAGCCTGCTTTTTTGTACAAACTTGTTGATAACTCTAGTCAACCT
TTCTGCAGGCACATCAATACTGTTGAGGCAACACCCATAGAAGCACGGAACCAAGGAGCACCGACGTCCA
TAGCACACAGCCAACCTCGCTGACCTTCGACTCCTCTTCAAGTCAAGGATAGACAAATCTATCATGCAGG
AAACTTACGAGGCACCTCCGCACCAGAGACCGAACTGAACACCTTACCGAGATAACAGGACTGACCAAAG
TGGGATGTACTTGGCTAAAACGAACCTAAAAAATCACTCGCTCGAGGCCCCAATCGACACCACGTAAAAG
CTCCAGTCGGGTTTCAGGTCTAGACAATCACAATATCGAGCAATCGTAACGACGTACAGAGACGAGGGCA
CAAGGCGCATACCAGAAGACAAGATGCAGCTCTTCGATGTCGATGCTCTCCACGCAAGAGAGAAAGAAGT
GAAAGGAACTCTAGGGTTGCGGCGATCGATTTTAAGCCAGACGCTCCACTGCCTCCCAGCGAGCTTTGAG
AGCAAGCGCGACCACAGCACTAGACGCCAAAGTAGAAGAAATTAGGGAATGATTAGCGAAATTGCGGAGG
GTTTTGATATAATTAAATACCTAGGTCTGCCCCGTTTATAATAACGAGCGTTCGATAAGGACTTTGCATC
GGCTCCGTTCAAGTTATTGCGACTTAGGGTCGGCGGCCGGCCATTCGCAGATAGGCGGCCAATTCAGCAT
GCGAGGGCAAGTTGGGAGGCCGACGACGAAGGGTTAGGAATATTCAAAGCCTCTTTTCCATTTATATATT
GCCCTGTCCATGCCCCTTCGGACTCTTTGTCGTGACTGCCGGCCAGCATCGTCATCCGAATTGCTCACAC
TCC
