>Addgene plasmid #79137 | pMpGWB103-Citrine | addgene partial sequence | sequence record 157260 | NOSterm-R 5'-attgccaaatgtttgaacga-3'
GCTGTTATCAACCACTTTGTACAAGAAAGCTGGGTCTCACTTGTACAGCTCGTCCATGCCGAGAGTGATC
CCGGCGGCGGTCACGAACTCCAGCAGGACCATGTGATCGCGCTTCTCGTTGGGGTCTTTGCTCAGGGCGG
ACTGGTAGCTCAGGTAGTGGTTGTCGGGCAGCAGCACGGGGCCGTCGCCGATGGGGGTGTTCTGCTGGTA
GTGGTCGGCGAGCTGCACGCTGCCGTCCTCGATGTTGTGGCGGATCTTGAAGTTCACCTTGATGCCGTTC
TTCTGCTTGTCGGCCATGATATAGACGTTGTGGCTGTTGTAGTTGTACTCCAGCTTGTGCCCCAGGATGT
TGCCGTCCTCCTTGAAGTCGATGCCCTTCAGCTCGATGCGGTTCACCAGGGTGTCGCCCTCGAACTTCAC
CTCGGCGCGGGTCTTGTAGTTGCCGTCGTCCTTGAAGAAGATGGTGCGCTCCTGGACGTAGCCTTCGGGC
ATGGCGGACTTGAAGAAGTCGTGCTGCTTCATGTGGTCGGGGTAGCGGGCGAAGCACATCAGGCCGTAGC
CGAAGGTGGTCACGAGGGTGGGCCAGGGCACGGGCAGCTTGCCGGTGGTGCAGATGAACTTCAGGGTCAG
CTTGCCGTAGGTGGCATCGCCCTCGCCCTCGCCGGACACGCTGAACTTGTGGCCGTTTACGTCGCCGTCC
AGCTCGACCAGGATGGGCACCACCCCGGTGAACAGCTCCTCGCCCTTGCTCACCATGGAGCCTGCTTTTT
TGTACAAACTTGTTGATAACTCTAGTCAACCTTTCTGCAGGCACATCAATACTGTTGAGGCAACACCCAT
AGAAGCACGGAACCAAGGAGCACCGACGTCCATAGCACACAGCCAACCTCGCTGACCTTCGACTCCTCTT
CAAGTCAAGGATAGACAAATCTATCATGCA
